>Addgene plasmid #42578 | pNMT | depositor partial sequence | sequence record 64809 | N-myristoyl tranferase gene cloned into NcoI/XhoI
ATGTCAGAAGAGGATAAAGCGAAAAAATTAGAGAATTTATTGAAGTTATTACAGTTGAATAATGACGATA
CTTCAAAATTCACTCAAGAACAGAAAAAAGCTATGAAAGACCACAAATTCTGGAGAACGCAACCGGTCAA
AGATTTCGATGAAAAGGTGGTGGAAGAAGGCCCCATTGATAAGCCAAAGACACCGGAAGATATATCTGAC
AAGCCACTACCTTTATTGTCTAGCTTCGAATGGTGTAGTATTGATGTGGACAACAAAAAACAGCTTGAAG
ATGTTTTCGTTCTACTAAATGAAAACTACGTGGAAGACCGCGATGCAGGCTTCAGATTTAACTATACCAA
AGAATTCTTCAATTGGGCTTTAAAGAGTCCAGGTTGGAAGAAGGATTGGCATATTGGTGTTCGCGTTAAA
GAAACACAGAAATTAGTTGCCTTTATCTCAGCCATACCAGTAACACTTGGTGTTAGAGGTAAACAAGTGC
CTAGTGTAGAAATCAATTTCTTGTGCGTTCACAAACAGCTAAGATCGAAGAGATTAACACCTGTTCTAAT
TAAAGAAATTACGAGACGAGTGAACAAATGTGACATCTGGCATGCATTGTACACGGCAGGTATTGTTTTG
CCAGCACCTGTGAGTACGTGTCGTTATACTCATCGTCCCTTGAATTGGAAGAAACTTTACGAAGTAGATT
TCACAGGGTTACCAGATGGGCACACAGAGGAGGATATGATTGCTGAGAATGCGTTACCGGCCAAAACAAA
GACAGCGGGATTGAGAAAATTAAAGAAGGAAGATATTGACCAAGTTTTTGAGTTGTTCAAAAGATATCAA
TCCAGGTTCGAACTAATTCAAATTTTCACAAAAGAAGAATTCGAACATAATTTCATTGGTGAAGAATCGT
TACCATTGGATAAACAAGTAATTTTCTCATACGTAGTCGAACAGCCCGATGGAAAAATTACAGACTTCTT
CTCATTTTACTCATTGCCATTCACAATCCTAAATAACACAAAATATAAGGACCTAGGCATCGGGTACTTG
TATTATTATGCCACCGATGCAGATTTCCAATTCAAAGACAGGTTTGATCCAAAAGCTACTAAGGCTTTGA
AAACAAGATTGTGTGAATTGATTTATGACGCTTGTATTTTGGCCAAAAACGCTAATATGGATGTTTTTAA
CGCGTTGACTTCGCAAGATAATACATTGTTCTTGGATGATTTGAAGTTCGGGCCCGGTGACGGGTTCTTG
AACTTCTATTTATTTAATTATAGAGCAAAGCCGATTACCGGTGGCTTGAATCCCGACAATAGTAACGACA
TTAAAAGGCGTAGCAATGTCGGTGTTGTTATGTTGTAG
