>Addgene plasmid #42578 | pNMT | addgene partial sequence | sequence record 68568 | T7term 5'-GCTAGTTATTGCTCAGCGG-3'
GGTTAATTAAGCTGCGCTAGTAGACGAGTCCATGTGCTGGCGTTCAAATTTCGCAGCAGCGGTTTCTTTA
CCAGACTCGAGCTACAACATAACAACACCGACATTGCTACGCCTTTTAATGTCGTTACTATTGTCGGGAT
TCAAGCCACCGGTAATCGGCTTTGCTCTATAATTAAATAAATAGAAGTTCAAGAACCCGTCACCGGGCCC
GAACTTCAAATCATCCAAGAACAATGTATTATCTTGCGAAGTCAACGCGTTAAAAACATCCATATTAGCG
TTTTTGGCCAAAATACAAGCGTCATAAATCAATTCACACAATCTTGTTTTCAAAGCCTTAGTAGCTTTTG
GATCAAACCTGTCTTTGAATTGGAAATCTGCATCGGTGGCATAATAATACAAGTACCCGATGCCTAGGTC
CTTATATTTTGTGTTATTTAGGATTGTGAATGGCAATGAGTAAAATGAGAAGAAGTCTGTAATTTTTCCA
TCGGGCTGTTCGACTACGTATGAGAAAATTACTTGTTTATCCAATGGTAACGATTCTTCACCAATGAAAT
TATGTTCGAATTCTTCTTTTGTGAAAATTTGAATTAGTTCGAACCTGGATTGATATCTTTTGAACAACTC
AAAAACTTGGTCAATATCTTCCTTCTTTAATTTTCTCAATCCCGCTGTCTTTGTTTTGGCCGGTAACGCA
TTCTCAGCAATCATATCCTCCTCTGTGTGCCCATCTGGTAACCCTGTGAAATCTACTTCGTAAAGTTTCT
TCCAATTCAAGGGACGATGAGTATAACGACACGTACTCACAGGTGCTGGCAAAACAATACCTGCCGTGTA
CAATGCATGCCAGATGTCACATTTGTTCACTCGTCTCGTAATTTCTTTAATTAGAACAGGTGTTAATCTC
TTCGATC
