>Addgene plasmid #42578 | pNMT | addgene partial sequence | sequence record 69534 | T7 5'-TAATACGACTCACTATAGGG-3'
AAATAATTTTGTTTAACTTTAATAAGGAGATATACCATGGGAATGTCAGAAGAGGATAAAGCGAAAAAAT
TAGAGAATTTATTGAAGTTATTACAGTTGAATAATGACGATACTTCAAAATTCACTCAAGAACAGAAAAA
AGCTATGAAAGACCACAAATTCTGGAGAACGCAACCGGTCAAAGATTTCGATGAAAAGGTGGTGGAAGAA
GGCCCCATTGATAAGCCAAAGACACCGGAAGATATATCTGACAAGCCACTACCTTTATTGTCTAGCTTCG
AATGGTGTAGTATTGATGTGGACAACAAAAAACAGCTTGAAGATGTTTTCGTTCTACTAAATGAAAACTA
CGTGGAAGACCGCGATGCAGGCTTCAGATTTAACTATACCAAAGAATTCTTCAATTGGGCTTTAAAGAGT
CCAGGTTGGAAGAAGGATTGGCATATTGGTGTTCGCGTTAAAGAAACACAGAAATTAGTTGCCTTTATCT
CAGCCATACCAGTAACACTTGGTGTTAGAGGTAAACAAGTGCCTAGTGTAGAAATCAATTTCTTGTGCGT
TCACAAACAGCTAAGATCGAAGAGATTAACACCTGTTCTAATTAAAGAAATTACGAGACGAGTGAACAAA
TGTGACATCTGGCATGCATTGTACACGGCAGGTATTGTTTTGCCAGCACCTGTGAGTACGTGTCGTTATA
CTCATCGTCCCTTGAATTGGAAGAAACTTTACGAAGTAGATTTCACAGGGTTACCAGATGGGCACACAGA
GGAGGATATGATTGCTGAGAATGCGTTACCGGCCAAAACAAAGACAGCGGGATTGAGAAAATTAAAGAAG
GAAGATATTGACCAAGTTTTTGAGTTGTTCAAAAGATATCAATCCAGGTTCGAACTAATTCAAATTTTCA
CAAAAGAAGAATTCGAACATAATTTCATTGGTGAAGAATCGTTACCATTGGATAAACAAGTAATTTTCTC
ATACGTAGTCGAACAGCCCGATGGAAAAATTACAGACTTCTTCTCATTTTACTCATTGCCATTCACAATC
CTAAATAACACAAAATATAAGGACCTAGGCATCGGGTACTTG
