[The description below was written by a language model from this plasmid's Addgene catalogue record.]
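Description:
pNMT is a bacterial expression plasmid built on the pRSF-1 backbone (Novagen/EMD Millipore), carrying the Saccharomyces cerevisiae N-myristoyltransferase gene NMT1 (also known as YLR195C or CDC72). The roughly 1.37 kb coding sequence was inserted between NcoI and XhoI sites in a backbone of about 3.6 kb, giving a total plasmid size of about 4.97 kb. Expression is driven by a T7 promoter, so production of the enzyme requires an E. coli host that supplies T7 RNA polymerase. The plasmid is selected with kanamycin. The record lists the copy number as unknown and gives no feature table, so details such as the origin of replication, any lac operator or repressor elements, and the presence or absence of affinity tags are not stated. The insert differs from the reference sequence by two silent substitutions, T690C and T942C, which do not alter the encoded protein.

N-myristoyltransferase transfers a myristoyl group from myristoyl-CoA to the N-terminal glycine of substrate proteins, a modification that E. coli does not carry out natively. According to the depositor, pNMT was used to produce myristoylated HIV-1 Gag in E. coli, which implies co-expression of the yeast enzyme with the Gag substrate supplied from a separate construct. The kanamycin marker would allow it to be paired with a plasmid carrying a different resistance gene. The associated work concerned in vitro reconstitution of ESCRT assembly at membrane-bound Gag clusters, where myristoylation matters for Gag membrane binding. More generally, the plasmid is suited to making N-myristoylated recombinant proteins in bacteria.
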