Addgene plasmid #42578: pNMT
Depositing lab: James Hurley. Depositing organization: National Institute of Diabetes & Digestive & Kidney Diseases (NIDDK). Publication: In vitro reconstitution of the ordered assembly of the endosomal sorting complex required for transport at membrane-bound HIV-1 Gag clusters. Carlson LA, Hurley JH. Proc Natl Acad Sci U S A. 2012 Oct 16;109(42):16928-33. doi: 10.1073/pnas.1211759109. Epub 2012 Oct 1. PubMed 23027949.
Backbone
  Vector backbone: pRSF-1
  Backbone manufacturer: Novagen/EMD Millipore
  Backbone size w/o insert (bp): 3600
  Total vector size (bp): 4968
  Vector type: Bacterial Expression
Growth in bacteria
  Bacterial resistance: Kanamycin, 50 μg/mL
  Growth temperature: 37°C
  Growth strain: DH5alpha
  Copy number: Unknown
Gene/Insert
  Gene/Insert name: N-myristoyl tranferase (alt name: NMT)
  Species: S. cerevisiae (budding yeast)
  Insert size (bp): 1368
  Mutation: two silent mutations T690C and T942C
  GenBank ID: M23726.1
  Entrez Gene: NMT1 (a.k.a. YLR195C, CDC72)
  Promoter: T7
  Cloning method: Restriction Enzyme; 5′ cloning site NcoI (unknown if destroyed); 3′ cloning site XhoI (not destroyed)
  Sequencing primers: 5′ T7; 3′ T7term
Terms and licenses: Academic/Nonprofit Terms; Industry Terms: Not Available to Industry
Depositor comments: Used for production of myristylated HIV-1 Gag in E. coli.
How to cite: pNMT was a gift from James Hurley (Addgene plasmid # 42578 ; http://n2t.net/addgene:42578 ; RRID:Addgene_42578)
